>Addgene plasmid #248029 | pGIPZ EF1a IRES miRFP720-P2A-Blast | addgene full sequence | sequence record 497722 | Addgene NGS Result
TGGAAGGGCTAATTCACTCCCAAAGAAGACAAGATATCCTTGATCTGTGGATCTACCACACACAAGGCTA
CTTCCCTGATTAGCAGAACTACACACCAGGGCCAGGGGTCAGATATCCACTGACCTTTGGATGGTGCTAC
AAGCTAGTACCAGTTGAGCCAGATAAGGTAGAAGAGGCCAATAAAGGAGAGAACACCAGCTTGTTACACC
CTGTGAGCCTGCATGGGATGGATGACCCGGAGAGAGAAGTGTTAGAGTGGAGGTTTGACAGCCGCCTAGC
ATTTCATCACGTGGCCCGAGAGCTGCATCCGGAGTACTTCAAGAACTGCTGATATCGAGCTTGCTACAAG
GGACTTTCCGCTGGGGACTTTCCAGGGAGGCGTGGCCTGGGCGGGACTGGGGAGTGGCGAGCCCTCAGAT
CCTGCATATAAGCAGCTGCTTTTTGCCTGTACTGGGTCTCTCTGGTTAGACCAGATCTGAGCCTGGGAGC
TCTCTGGCTAACTAGGGAACCCACTGCTTAAGCCTCAATAAAGCTTGCCTTGAGTGCTTCAAGTAGTGTG
TGCCCGTCTGTTGTGTGACTCTGGTAACTAGAGATCCCTCAGACCCTTTTAGTCAGTGTGGAAAATCTCT
AGCAGTGGCGCCCGAACAGGGACTTGAAAGCGAAAGGGAAACCAGAGGAGCTCTCTCGACGCAGGACTCG
GCTTGCTGAAGCGCGCACGGCAAGAGGCGAGGGGCGGCGACTGGTGAGTACGCCAAAAATTTTGACTAGC
GGAGGCTAGAAGGAGAGAGATGGGTGCGAGAGCGTCAGTATTAAGCGGGGGAGAATTAGATCGCGATGGG
AAAAAATTCGGTTAAGGCCAGGGGGAAAGAAAAAATATAAATTAAAACATATAGTATGGGCAAGCAGGGA
GCTAGAACGATTCGCAGTTAATCCTGGCCTGTTAGAAACATCAGAAGGCTGTAGACAAATACTGGGACAG
CTACAACCATCCCTTCAGACAGGATCAGAAGAACTTAGATCATTATATAATACAGTAGCAACCCTCTATT
GTGTGCATCAAAGGATAGAGATAAAAGACACCAAGGAAGCTTTAGACAAGATAGAGGAAGAGCAAAACAA
AAGTAAGACCACCGCACAGCAAGCGGCCGGCCGCTGATCTTCAGACCTGGAGGAGGAGATATGAGGGACA
ATTGGAGAAGTGAATTATATAAATATAAAGTAGTAAAAATTGAACCATTAGGAGTAGCACCCACCAAGGC
AAAGAGAAGAGTGGTGCAGAGAGAAAAAAGAGCAGTGGGAATAGGAGCTTTGTTCCTTGGGTTCTTGGGA
GCAGCAGGAAGCACTATGGGCGCAGCGTCAATGACGCTGACGGTACAGGCCAGACAATTATTGTCTGGTA
TAGTGCAGCAGCAGAACAATTTGCTGAGGGCTATTGAGGCGCAACAGCATCTGTTGCAACTCACAGTCTG
GGGCATCAAGCAGCTCCAGGCAAGAATCCTGGCTGTGGAAAGATACCTAAAGGATCAACAGCTCCTGGGG
ATTTGGGGTTGCTCTGGAAAACTCATTTGCACCACTGCTGTGCCTTGGAATGCTAGTTGGAGTAATAAAT
CTCTGGAACAGATTTGGAATCACACGACCTGGATGGAGTGGGACAGAGAAATTAACAATTACACAAGCTT
AATACACTCCTTAATTGAAGAATCGCAAAACCAGCAAGAAAAGAATGAACAAGAATTATTGGAATTAGAT
AAATGGGCAAGTTTGTGGAATTGGTTTAACATAACAAATTGGCTGTGGTATATAAAATTATTCATAATGA
TAGTAGGAGGCTTGGTAGGTTTAAGAATAGTTTTTGCTGTACTTTCTATAGTGAATAGAGTTAGGCAGGG
ATATTCACCATTATCGTTTCAGACCCACCTCCCAACCCCGAGGGGACCCGACAGGCCCGAAGGAATAGAA
GAAGAAGGTGGAGAGAGAGACAGAGACAGATCCATTCGATTAGTGAACGGATCGGCACTGCGTGCGCCAA
TTCTGCAGACAAATGGCAGTATTCATCCACAATTTTAAAAGAAAAGGGGGGATTGGGGGGTACAGTGCAG
GGGAAAGAATAGTAGACATAATAGCAACAGACATACAAACTAAAGAATTACAAAAACAAATTACAAAAAT
TCAAAATTTTCGGGTTTATTACAGGGACAGCAGAGATCCAGTTTGGTTAGTACCGGGCCCGCTCTAGTCC
GGAATCAGTCCTGCTCCTCGGCCACGAAGTGCACGCAGTTGCCGGCCGGGTCGCGCAGGGCGAACTCCCG
CCCCCACGGCTGCTCGCCGATCTCGGTCATGGCCGGCCCGGAGGCGTCCCGGAAGTTCGTGGACACGACC
TCCGACCACTCGGCGTACAGCTCGTCCAGGCCGCGCACCCACACCCAGGCCAGGGTGTTGTCCGGCACCA
CCTGGTCCTGGACCGCGCTGATGAACAGGGTCACGTCGTCCCGGACCACACCGGCGAAGTCGTCCTCCAC
GAAGTCCCGGGAGAACCCGAGCCGGTCGGTCCAGAACTCGACCGCTCCGGCGACGTCGCGCGCGGTGAGC
ACCGGAACGGCACTGGTCAACTTGGCCATGGTGGCCCTCCTATAGTGAGTCGTATTATACTATGCCGATA
TACTATGCCGATGATTAATTGTCAACACGTGCTGCAGGTCCGAGGTTCTAGAGAGTAATTCATACAAAAG
GACTCGCCCCTGCCTTGGGGAATCCCAGGGACCGTCGTTAAACTCCCACTAACGTAGAACCCAGAGATCG
CTGCGTTCCCGCCCCCTCACCCGCCCGCTCTCGTCATCACTGAGGTGGAGAAGAGCATGCGTGAGGCTCC
GGTGCCCGTCAGTGGGCAGAGCGCACATCGCCCACAGTCCCCGAGAAGTTGGGGGGAGGGGTCGGCAATT
GAACCGGTGCCTAGAGAAGGTGGCGCGGGGTAAACTGGGAAAGTGATGTCGTGTACTGGCTCCGCCTTTT
TCCCGAGGGTGGGGGAGAACCGTATATAAGTGCAGTAGTCGCCGTGAACGTTCTTTTTCGCAACGGGTTT
GCCGCCAGAACACAGGTAAGTGCCGTGTGTGGTTCCCGCGGGCCTGGCCTCTTTACGGGTTATGGCCCTT
GCGTGCCTTGAATTACTTCCACGCCCCTGGCTGCAGTACGTGATTCTTGATCCCGAGCTTCGGGTTGGAA
GTGGGTGGGAGAGTTCGAGGCCTTGCGCTTAAGGAGCCCCTTCGCCTCGTGCTTGAGTTGAGGCCTGGCT
TGGGCGCTGGGGCCGCCGCGTGCGAATCTGGTGGCACCTTCGCGCCTGTCTCGCTGCTTTCGATAAGTCT
CTAGCCATTTAAAATTTTTGATGACCTGCTGCGACGCTTTTTTTCTGGCAAGATAGTCTTGTAAATGCGG
GCCAAGATCTGCACACTGGTATTTCGGTTTTTGGGGCCGCGGGCGGCGACGGGGCCCGTGCGTCCCAGCG
CACATGTTCGGCGAGGCGGGGCCTGCGAGCGCGGCCACCGAGAATCGGACGGGGGTAGTCTCAAGCTGGC
CGGCCTGCTCTGGTGCCTGGCCTCGCGCCGCCGTGTATCGCCCCGCCCTGGGCGGCAAGGCTGGCCCGGT
CGGCACCAGTTGCGTGAGCGGAAAGATGGCCGCTTCCCGGCCCTGCTGCAGGGAGCTCAAAATGGAGGAC
GCGGCGCTCGGGAGAGCGGGCGGGTGAGTCACCCACACAAAGGAAAAGGGCCTTTCCGTCCTCAGCCGTC
GCTTCATGTGACTCCACGGAGTACCGGGCGCCGTCCAGGCACCTCGATTAGTTCTCGAGCTTTTGGAGTA
CGTCGTCTTTAGGTTGGGGGGAGGGGTTTTATGCGATGGAGTTTCCCCACACTGAGTGGGTGGAGACTGA
AGTTAGGCCAGCTTGGCACTTGATGTAATTCTCCTTGGAATTTGCCCTTTTTGAGTTTGGATCTTGGTTC
ATTCTCAAGCCTCAGACAGTGGTTCAAAGTTTTTTTCTTCCATTTCAGGTGTCGTGAGAGCTCGTTTAGT
GAACCGTCAGATCGCCTGGAGACGCCATCCACGCTGTTTTGACCTCCATAGAAGAGAACGGGACCGATCC
AAATTCTCGAGGCTAGCTATACGGCACTTGCGGCCGCGGATCCGCCCCTCTCCCTCCCCCCCCCCTAACG
TTACTGGCCGAAGCCGCTTGGAATAAGGCCGGTGTGCGTTTGTCTATATGTTATTTTCCACCATATTGCC
GTCTTTTGGCAATGTGAGGGCCCGGAAACCTGGCCCTGTCTTCTTGACGAGCATTCCTAGGGGTCTTTCC
CCTCTCGCCAAAGGAATGCAAGGTCTGTTGAATGTCGTGAAGGAAGCAGTTCCTCTGGAAGCTTCTTGAA
GACAAACAACGTCTGTAGCGACCCTTTGCAGGCAGCGGAACCCCCCACCTGGCGACAGGTGCCTCTGCGG
CCAAAAGCCACGTGTATAAGATACACCTGCAAAGGCGGCACAACCCCAGTGCCACGTTGTGAGTTGGATA
GTTGTGGAAAGAGTCAAATGGCTCTCCTCAAGCGTATTCAACAAGGGGCTGAAGGATGCCCAGAAGGTAC
CCCATTGTATGGGATCTGATCTGGGGCCTCGGTACACATGCTTTACATGTGTTTAGTCGAGGTTAAAAAA
ACGTCTAGGCCCCCCGAACCACGGGGACGTGGTTTTCCTTTGAAAAACACGATGATAATATGGCCACAAC
CATGGGAACTAGTATGGCCGAGGGCTCTGTTGCTAGACAACCCGATCTGCTGACCTGCGACGACGAGCCC
ATTCATATCCCTGGCGCTATCCAGCCTCACGGACTGCTGCTTGCTCTGGCCGCCGATATGACAATCGTGG
CCGGCAGCGATAACCTGCCTGAGCTGACAGGACTGGCCATCGGAGCCCTGATTGGAAGATCAGCCGCCGA
CGTGTTCGACAGCGAGACACACAACAGACTGACAATCGCCCTGGCCGAACCTGGTGCTGCTGTGGGAGCA
CCTATCACCGTGGGCTTCACCATGAGAAAGGACGCCGGCTTTATCGGCAGCTGGCACAGACACGACCAGC
TGATCTTTCTGGAACTGGAACCTCCTCAGAGAGATGTGGCCGAGCCTCAGGCCTTCTTCAGAAGGACCAA
CAGCGCCATCAGACGGCTCCAGGCCGCTGAGACACTGGAATCTGCTTGTGCCGCCGCTGCTCAAGAAGTG
CGGAAGATCACCGGCTTCGACCGCGTGATGATCTACAGATTCGCCAGCGACTTCAGCGGCGAAGTGATCG
CCGAGGATAGATGCGCCGAGGTGGAATCTAAGCTGGGCCTGCATTACCCCGCCAGCTTCATTCCTGCTCA
GGCCAGACGGCTGTATACCATCAATCCCGTGCGGATCATCCCCGACATCAACTACAGACCCGTGCCTGTG
ACTCCCGATCTGAACCCTGTTACCGGCAGACCCATCGACCTGAGCTTCGCCATCCTGAGATCCGTGTCTC
CCGTGCATCTTGAGTTCATGCGGAACATCGGAATGCACGGCACCATGAGCATCTCTATCCTGCGGGGCGA
AAGACTGTGGGGCCTGATCGTGTGTCACCACAGAACCCCTTACTACGTGGACCTGGATGGCAGACAGGCC
TGCAAAAGAGTGGCCGAGAGACTGGCCACACAGATCGGCGTGATGGAAGAAGGTAGTGGAGCAACTAACT
TTTCCCTGCTCAAACAAGCCGGGGATGTAGAGGAGAACCCCGGCCCCGCCCCCCTTAAGATGGCCAAGCC
TTTGTCTCAAGAAGAATCCACCCTCATTGAAAGAGCAACGGCTACAATCAACAGCATCCCCATCTCTGAG
GACTACAGCGTCGCCAGCGCAGCTCTCTCTAGCGACGGCCGCATCTTCACTGGTGTCAATGTATATCATT
TTACTGGGGGACCTTGTGCAGAACTCGTGGTGCTGGGCACTGCTGCTGCTGCGGCAGCTGGCAACCTGAC
TTGTATCGTCGCGATCGGAAATGAGAACAGGGGCATCTTGAGCCCCTGCGGACGGTGCCGACAGGTGCTT
CTCGATCTGCATCCTGGGATCAAAGCCATAGTGAAGGACAGTGATGGACAGCCGACGGCAGTTGGGATTC
GTGAATTGCTGCCCTCTGGTTATGTGTGGGAGGGCTAATGTACAAGTAGGTCGACAATCAACCTCTGGAT
TACAAAATTTGTGAAAGATTGACTGGTATTCTTAACTATGTTGCTCCTTTTACGCTATGTGGATACGCTG
CTTTAATGCCTTTGTATCATGCTATTGCTTCCCGTATGGCTTTCATTTTCTCCTCCTTGTATAAATCCTG
GTTGCTGTCTCTTTATGAGGAGTTGTGGCCCGTTGTCAGGCAACGTGGCGTGGTGTGCACTGTGTTTGCT
GACGCAACCCCCACTGGTTGGGGCATTGCCACCACCTGTCAGCTCCTTTCCGGGACTTTCGCTTTCCCCC
TCCCTATTGCCACGGCGGAACTCATCGCCGCCTGCCTTGCCCGCTGCTGGACAGGGGCTCGGCTGTTGGG
CACTGACAATTCCGTGGTGTTGTCGGGGAAGCTGACGTCCTTTCCATGGCTGCTCGCCTGTGTTGCCACC
TGGATTCTGCGCGGGACGTCCTTCTGCTACGTCCCTTCGGCCCTCAATCCAGCGGACCTTCCTTCCCGCG
GCCTGCTGCCGGCTCTGCGGCCTCTTCCGCGTCTTCGCCTTCGCCCTCAGACGAGTCGGATCTCCCTTTG
GGCCGCCTCCCCGCCTGGAATTCGAGCTCGGTACCTTTAAGACCAATGACTTACAAGGCAGCTGTAGATC
TTAGCCACTTTTTAAAAGAAAAGAGGGGACTGGAAGGGCTAATTCACTCCCAACGAAGACAAGATCTGCT
TTTTGCTTGTACTGGGTCTCTCTGGTTAGACCAGATCTGAGCCTGGGAGCTCTCTGGCTAACTAGGGAAC
CCACTGCTTAAGCCTCAATAAAGCTTGCCTTGAGTGCTTCAAGTAGTGTGTGCCCGTCTGTTGTGTGACT
CTGGTAACTAGAGATCCCTCAGACCCTTTTAGTCAGTGTGGAAAATCTCTAGCAGTAGTAGTTCATGTCA
TCTTATTATTCAGTATTTATAACTTGCAAAGAAATGAATATCAGAGAGTGAGAGGCCTTGACATTGTTTA
AACCCGCTGATCAGCCTCGACTGTGCCTTCTAGTTGCCAGCCATCTGTTGTTTGCCCCTCCCCCGTGCCT
TCCTTGACCCTGGAAGGTGCCACTCCCACTGTCCTTTCCTAATAAAATGAGGAAATTGCATCGCATTGTC
TGAGTAGGTGTCATTCTATTCTGGGGGGTGGGGTGGGGCAGGACAGCAAGGGGGAGGATTGGGAAGACAA
TAGCAGGCATGCTGGGGATGCGGTGGGCTCTATGGCTTCTGAGGCGGAAAGAACCAGCTGGGGCTCTAGG
GGGTATCCCC
[117 nt withheld, positions 7501-7617]
TCACGTTC
[91 nt withheld, positions 7626-7716]
A
[49 nt withheld, positions 7718-7766]
CCTTTGACGTTGGAGTCCACGTTCTTT
[37 nt withheld, positions 7794-7830]
ACCCTATCTCGGTCTATTCTTTTGATTTATAAGGGATTTTGCCGATTTCGGCCTATTGGTTAAAAAATGA
GCTGATTTAACAAAAATTTAACGCGAATTAATTCTGTGGAATGTGTGTCAGTTAGGGTGTGGAAAGTCCC
CAGGCTCCCCAGCAGGCAGAAGTATGCAAAGCATGCATCTCAATTAGTCAGCAACCAGGTGTGGAAAGTC
CCCAGGCTCCCCAGCAGGCAGAAGTATGCAAAGCATGCATCTCAATTAGTCAGCAACCATAGTCCCGCCC
CTAACTCCGCCCATCCCGCCCCTAACTCCGCCCAGTTCCGCCCATTCTCCGCCCCATGGCTGACTAATTT
TTTTTATTTATGCAGAGGCCGAGGCCGCCTCTGCCTCTGAGCTATTCCAGAAGTAGTGAGGAGGCTTTTT
TGGAGGCCTAGGCTTTTGCAAAAAGCTCCCGGGAGCTTGTATATCCATTTTCGGATCTGATCAGCACGTG
ATGAAAAAGCCTGAACTCACCGCGACGTCTGTCGAGAAGTTTCTGATCGAAAAGTTCGACAGCGTCTCCG
ACCTGATGCAGCTCTCGGAGGGCGAAGAATCTCGTGCTTTCAGCTTCGATGTAGGAGGGCGTGGATATGT
CCTGCGGGTAAATAGCTGCGCCGATGGTTTCTACAAAGATCGTTATGTTTATCGGCACTTTGCATCGGCC
GCGCTCCCGATTCCGGAAGTGCTTGACATTGGGGAATTCAGCGAGAGCCTGACCTATTGCATCTCCCGCC
GTGCACAGGGTGTCACGTTGCAAGACCTGCCTGAAACCGAACTGCCCGCTGTTCTGCAGCCGGTCGCGGA
GGCCATGGATGCGATCGCTGCGGCCGATCTTAGCCAGACGAGCGGGTTCGGCCCATTCGGACCGCAAGGA
ATCGGTCAATACACTACATGGCGTGATTTCATATGCGCGATTGCTGATCCCCATGTGTATCACTGGCAAA
CTGTGATGGACGACACCGTCAGTGCGTCCGTCGCGCAGGCTCTCGATGAGCTGATGCTTTGGGCCGAGGA
CTGCCCCGAAGTCCGGCACCTCGTGCACGCGGATTTCGGCTCCAACAATGTCCTGACGGACAATGGCCGC
ATAACAGCGGTCATTGACTGGAGCGAGGCGATGTTCGGGGATTCCCAATACGAGGTCGCCAACATCTTCT
TCTGGAGGCCGTGGTTGGCTTGTATGGAGCAGCAGACGCGCTACTTCGAGCGGAGGCATCCGGAGCTTGC
AGGATCGCCGCGGCTCCGGGCGTATATGCTCCGCATTGGTCTTGACCAACTCTATCAGAGCTTGGTTGAC
GGCAATTTCGATGATGCAGCTTGGGCGCAGGGTCGATGCGACGCAATCGTCCGATCCGGAGCCGGGACTG
TCGGGCGTACACAAATCGCCCGCAGAAGCGCGGCCGTCTGGACCGATGGCTGTGTAGAAGTACACGCCGA
TAGTGGAAACCGACGCCCCAGCACTCGTCCGAGGGCAAAGGAATAGCACGTGCTACGAGATTTCGATTCC
ACCGCCGCCTTCTATGAAAGGTTGGGCTTCGGAATCGTTTTCCGGGACGCCGGCTGGATGATCCTCCAGC
GCGGGGATCTCATGCTGGAGTTCTTCGCCCACCCCAACTTGTTTATTGCAGCTTATAATGGTTACAAATA
AAGCAATAGCATCACAAATTTCACAAATAAAGCATTTTTTTCACTGCATTCTAGTTGTGGTTTGTCCAAA
CTCATCAATGTATCTTATCATGTCTGTATACCGTCGACCTCTAGCTAGAGCTTGGCGTAATCATGGTCAT
AGCTGTTTCCTGTGTGAAATTGTTATCCGCTCACAATTCCACACAACATACGAGCCGGAAGCATAAAGTG
TAAAGCCTGGGGTGCCTAATGAGTGAGCTAACTCACATTAATTGCGTTGCGCTCACTGCCCGCTTTCCAG
TCGGGAAACCTGTCGTGCCAGCTGCATTAATGAATCGGCCAACGCGCGGGGAGAGGCGGTTTGCGTATTG
GGCGCTCTTCCGCTTCCTCGCTCACTGACTCGCTGCGCTCGGTCGTTCGGCTGCGGCGAGCGGTATCAGC
TCACTCAAAGGCGGTAATACGGTTATCCACAGAATCAGGGGATAACGCAGGAAAGAACATGTGAGCAAAA
GGCCAGCAAAAGGCCAGGAACCGTAAAAAGGCCGCGTTGCTGGCGTTTTTCCATAGGCTCCGCCCCCCTG
ACGAGCATCACAAAAATCGACGCTCAAGTCAGAGGTGGCGAAACCCGACAGGACTATAAAGATACCAGGC
GTTTCCCCCTGGAAGCTCCCTCGTGCGCTCTCCTGTTCCGACCCTGCCGCTTACCGGATACCTGTCCGCC
TTTCTCCCTTCGGGAAGCGTGGCGCTTTCTCATAGCTCACGCTGTAGGTATCTCAGTTCGGTGTAGGTCG
TTCGCTCCAAGCTGGGCTGTGTGCACGAACCCCCCGTTCAGCCCGACCGCTGCGCCTTATCCGGTAACTA
TCGTCTTGAGTCCAACCCGGTAAGACACGACTTATCGCCACTGGCAGCAGCCACTGGTAACAGGATTAGC
AGAGCGAGGTATGTAGGCGGTGCTACAGAGTTCTTGAAGTGGTGGCCTAACTACGGCTACACTAGAAGAA
CAGTATTTGGTATCTGCGCTCTGCTGAAGCCAGTTACCTTCGGAAAAAGAGTTGGTAGCTCTTGATCCGG
CAAACAAACCACCGCTGGTAGCGGTGGTTTTTTTGTTTGCAAGCAGCAGATTACGCGCAGAAAAAAAGGA
TCTCAAGAAGATCCTTTGATCTTTTCTACGGGGTCTGACGCTCAGTGGAACGAAAACTCACGTTAAGGGA
TTTTGGTCATGAGATTATCAAAAAGGATCTTCACCTAGATCCTTTTAAATTAAAAATGAAGTTTTAAATC
AATCTAAAGTATATATGAGTAAACTTGGTCTGACAGTTACCAATGCTTAATCAGTGAGGCACCTATCTCA
GCGATCTGTCTATTTCGTTCATCCATAGTTGCCTGACTCCCCGTCGTGTAGATAACTACGATACGGGAGG
GCTTACCATCTGGCCCCAGTGCTGCAATGATACCGCGAGACCCACGCTCACCGGCTCCAGATTTATCAGC
AATAAACCAGCCAGCCGGAAGGGCCGAGCGCAGAAGTGGTCCTGCAACTTTATCCGCCTCCATCCAGTCT
ATTAATTGTTGCCGGGAAGCTAGAGTAAGTAGTTCGCCAGTTAATAGTTTGCGCAACGTTGTTGCCATTG
CTACAGGCATCGTGGTGTCACGCTCGTCGTTTGGTATGGCTTCATTCAGCTCCGGTTCCCAACGATCAAG
GCGAGTTACATGATCCCCCATGTTGTGCAAAAAAGCGGTTAGCTCCTTCGGTCCTCCGATCGTTGTCAGA
AGTAAGTTGGCCGCAGTGTTATCACTCATGGTTATGGCAGCACTGCATAATTCTCTTACTGTCATGCCAT
CCGTAAGATGCTTTTCTGTGACTGGTGAGTACTCAACCAAGTCATTCTGAGAATAGTGTATGCGGCGACC
GAGTTGCTCTTGCCCGGCGTCAATACGGGATAATACCGCGCCACATAGCAGAACTTTAAAAGTGCTCATC
ATTGGAAAACGTTCTTCGGGGCGAAAACTCTCAAGGATCTTACCGCTGTTGAGATCCAGTTCGATGTAAC
CCACTCGTGCACCCAACTGATCTTCAGCATCTTTTACTTTCACCAGCGTTTCTGGGTGAGCAAAAACAGG
AAGGCAAAATGCCGCAAAAAAGGGAATAAGGGCGACACGGAAATGTTGAATACTCATACTCTTCCTTTTT
CAATATTATTGAAGCATTTATCAGGGTTATTGTCTCATGAGCGGATACATATTTGAATGTATTTAGAAAA
ATAAACAAATAGGGGTTCCGCGCACATTTCCCCGAAAAGTGCCACCTGACGTCGACGGATCGGGAGATCA
ACTTGTTTATTGCAGCTTATAATGGTTACAAATAAAGCAATAGCATCACAAATTTCACAAATAAAGCATT
TTTTTCACTGCATTCTAGTTGTGGTTTGTCCAAACTCATCAATGTATCTTATCATGTCTGGATCAACTGG
ATAACTCAAGCTAACCAAAATCATCCCAAACTTCCCACCCCATACCCTATTACCACTGCCAATTACCTGT
GGTTTCATTTACTCTAAACCTGTGATTCCTCTGAATTATTTTCATTTTAAAGAAATTGTATTTGTTAAAT
ATGTACTACAAACTTAGTAGT
Features (pLannotate 1.2.2; 34 found; start..end, strand, type, name):
    377..634     +  LTR            5' LTR (truncated): truncated 5' long terminal repeat (LTR) from HIV-1
    681..806     +  misc_feature   HIV-1 Ψ: packaging signal of human immunodeficiency virus type 1
    790..1128    +  CDS            HIV-1 gag (fragment): gag protein from human immunodeficiency virus 1; gag
   1303..1536    +  misc_feature   RRE: The Rev response element (RRE) of HIV-1 allows for Rev-dependent mRNA export from the nucleus to the cytoplasm.
   1913..2013    +  CDS            Rev (fragment): human immunodeficiency virus 1 (HIV-1) Rev protein; rev; enhances nuclear export of unspliced and incompletely spliced viral mRNAs
   2063..2180    +  misc_feature   cPPT/CTS: central polypurine tract and central termination sequence of HIV-1
   2245..2619    -  CDS            BleoR: antibiotic-binding protein; Sh ble from Streptoalloteichus hindustanus; confers resistance to bleomycin, phleomycin, and Zeocin™
   2639..2686    -  promoter       EM7 promoter: synthetic bacterial promoter&nbsp
   2884..3095    +  promoter       EF-1α core promoter: core promoter for human elongation factor EF-1α
   3096..3209    +  intron         EF-1α intron A (fragment): intron upstream of the start codon of human EF-1α
   3835..4038    +  intron         EF-1α intron A: truncated intron upstream of the start codon of human EF-1α
   4047..4081    +  promoter       TRE3GV promoter (fragment): 3rd-generation Tet-responsive promoter that can be activated by binding of Tet-On® 3G, optimized for retroviral and lentiviral vectors
   4175..4761    +  misc_feature   IRES2: internal ribosome entry site (IRES) of the encephalomyocarditis virus (EMCV)
   4774..5721    +  CDS            miRFP720: miRFP720 is a basic (constitutively fluorescent) near ir fluorescent protein published in 2018, derived from Rhodopseudomonas palustris. It has low acid sensitivity. It requires the cofactor biliverdin for fluorescence.
   5800..6198    +  CDS            BSD: blasticidin S deaminase; Aspergillus terreus BSD; confers resistance to blasticidin
   6216..6804    +  misc_feature   WPRE: woodchuck hepatitis virus posttranscriptional regulatory element
   6821..6889    +  CDS            nef (fragment): NEF_HV1Z2 - Experimental evidence at protein level: Swiss-Prot protein existence level 1. Extracellular Nef protein targets CD4(+) T-lymphocytes for apoptosis by interacting with CXCR4 surface receptors. From Human immunodeficiency virus type 1 group M subtype D (isolate Z2/CDC-Z34) (HIV-1).
   6891..7124    +  LTR            3' LTR (ΔU3): self-inactivating 3' long terminal repeat (LTR) from HIV-1
   7231..7455    +  polyA_signal   bGH poly(A) signal: bovine growth hormone polyadenylation signal
   7459..7480    +  promoter       SV40 promoter (fragment): SV40 enhancer and early promoter
   7501..7929    +  rep_origin     f1 ori (sequence partly withheld): f1 bacteriophage origin of replication; arrow indicates direction of (+) strand synthesis
   7943..8272    +  promoter       SV40 promoter: SV40 enhancer and early promoter
   8321..9346    +  CDS            HygR: aminoglycoside phosphotransferase from E. coli; aph(4)-Ia; confers resistance to hygromycin
   9356..9481    +  CDS            ble (fragment): BLE_KLEPN - Experimental evidence at protein level: Swiss-Prot protein existence level 1. Binding protein with a strong affinity to the bleomycin family of antibiotics. Binds to CL990; an antimitotic-antibiotic compound. From Klebsiella pneumoniae.
   9476..9597    +  polyA_signal   SV40 poly(A) signal: SV40 polyadenylation signal
   9668..9690    -  protein_bind   lac operator (fragment): The lac repressor binds to the lac operator to inhibit transcription in E. coli. This inhibition can be relieved by adding lactose or isopropyl-β-D-thiogalactopyranoside (IPTG). lac repressor encoded by lacI
   9694..9724    -  promoter       lac promoter: promoter for the E. coli lac operon
   9739..9760    -  protein_bind   CAP binding site: CAP binding activates transcription in the presence of cAMP. E. coli catabolite activator protein
   9773..9865    -  CDS            lacI (fragment): lac repressor; lacI; The lac repressor binds to the lac operator to inhibit transcription in E. coli. This inhibition can be relieved by adding lactose or isopropyl-β-D-thiogalactopyranoside (IPTG).
  10048..10636   -  rep_origin     ori: high-copy-number ColE1/pMB1/pBR322/pUC origin of replication
  10807..11667   -  CDS            AmpR: β-lactamase; bla; confers resistance to ampicillin, carbenicillin, and related antibiotics
  11668..11772   -  promoter       AmpR promoter: bla
  11820..11954   +  polyA_signal   SV40 poly(A) signal: SV40 polyadenylation signal
  12121..329     +  CDS            nef (fragment) (across the origin): NEF_HV1BR - Experimental evidence at protein level: Swiss-Prot protein existence level 1. Extracellular Nef protein targets CD4(+) T-lymphocytes for apoptosis by interacting with CXCR4 surface receptors (PubMed:14990729). From Human immunodeficiency virus type 1 group M subtype B (isolate BRU/LAI) (HIV-1).
