[The description below was written by a language model from this plasmid's Addgene catalogue record and pLannotate feature annotations shown in this document.]
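Description:
pGIPZ EF1a IRES miRFP720-P2A-Blast is an empty lentiviral expression backbone of about 12.1 kb, derived from pGIPZ and intended for delivering transgenes into human cells while constitutively marking them with a near-infrared fluorescent protein and blasticidin resistance. It is maintained in E. coli through a high-copy ColE1/pUC-type origin and an ampicillin resistance gene. An f1 origin is also present. The HIV-1-derived transfer region comprises a truncated 5' LTR, the Ψ packaging signal with a gag fragment, the RRE for Rev-dependent nuclear export, the cPPT/CTS, and a self-inactivating ΔU3 3' LTR followed by a bGH polyadenylation signal.

Within the proviral region, the human EF-1α core promoter with its intron A sequences drives the expression cassette. No insert is recorded. From the layout, a gene of interest would presumably be placed between the promoter and the EMCV IRES, although the record does not describe the cloning site. A short match to a TRE3GV promoter fragment is annotated in this interval, and its significance is unclear. The IRES directs translation of miRFP720, a biliverdin-dependent near-infrared fluorescent protein. According to the plasmid name, a P2A peptide joins miRFP720 to blasticidin S deaminase, though the P2A is not separately annotated. One transcript would therefore yield the cargo, the reporter and the selection marker. A WPRE follows to enhance expression.

The feature table also shows an EM7-driven bleomycin/Zeocin resistance gene in reverse orientation upstream of EF-1α. An SV40 promoter–hygromycin resistance cassette lies outside the LTRs. The catalogue entry lists neither of these as a selectable marker.
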