Addgene plasmid #248029: pGIPZ EF1a IRES miRFP720-P2A-Blast
Purpose: (Empty Backbone) Backbone that constitutively expresses miRFP720 and a blasticidin resistance gene in human cells
Depositing lab: Joshua Leonard. Depositing organization: Northwestern University. Publication: Comparative Evaluation of Synthetic Cytokines for Enhancing Production and Performance of NK92 Cell-Based Therapies. Deol S, Donahue PS, Mitrut RE, Hammitt-Kess IJ, Ahn J, Zhang B, Leonard JN. GEN Biotechnol. 2023 Jun 1;2(3):228-246. doi: 10.1089/genbio.2023.0024. Epub 2023 Jun 19. PubMed 37363412.
Backbone
  Vector backbone: pGIPZ
  Backbone size (bp): 12121
  Vector type: Mammalian Expression, Lentiviral
  Selectable markers: Blasticidin ; and miRFP720
Growth in bacteria
  Bacterial resistance: Ampicillin, 100 μg/mL
  Growth temperature: 30°C
  Growth strain: NEB Stable
  Copy number: High Copy
Gene/Insert
  Gene/Insert name: None
Terms and licenses: Academic/Nonprofit Terms; Industry Terms: Not Available to Industry
How to cite: pGIPZ EF1a IRES miRFP720-P2A-Blast was a gift from Joshua Leonard (Addgene plasmid # 248029 ; http://n2t.net/addgene:248029 ; RRID:Addgene_248029)
